Addgene plasmid #48475: pFUSB4_CGGT
Depositing lab: Stephen Ekker. Depositing organization: Mayo Foundation for Medical Education and Research. Publication: High Efficiency In Vivo Genome Engineering with a Simplified 15-RVD GoldyTALEN Design. Ma AC, Lee HB, Clark KJ, Ekker SC. PLoS One. 2013 May 29;8(5):e65259. doi: 10.1371/journal.pone.0065259. Print 2013. PubMed 23734242.
Backbone
  Vector backbone: pFUS_B4
  Vector type: Mammalian Expression, TALEN
Growth in bacteria
  Bacterial resistance: Spectinomycin, 50 μg/mL
  Growth temperature: 37°C
  Growth strain: Top10
  Copy number: Unknown
Gene/Insert
  Gene/Insert name: RVD sequence: HD NN NN NG
  Species: Synthetic
  Cloning method: Unknown
  Sequencing primers: 5′ ttgatgcctggcagttccct; 3′ cgaaccgaacaggcttatgt
Terms and licenses: Academic/Nonprofit Terms; Industry Terms: Not Available to Industry
Depositor comments: Plasmid was created using Golden Gate cloning.
How to cite: pFUSB4_CGGT was a gift from Stephen Ekker (Addgene plasmid # 48475 ; http://n2t.net/addgene:48475 ; RRID:Addgene_48475)
