[The description below was written by a language model from this plasmid's Addgene catalogue record and pLannotate feature annotations shown in this document.]
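Description:
pFUSB4_CGGT is a small (about 2.9 kb) bacterial intermediate plasmid for Golden Gate assembly of TALENs, built on the pFUS_B4 array vector. It carries a preassembled synthetic block of four TAL effector repeats whose repeat-variable diresidues are HD, NN, NN and NG. Under the standard RVD code these specify the bases C, G, G and T, which explains the plasmid name. The depositor notes that it was made by Golden Gate cloning. The associated work concerns a simplified 15-RVD GoldyTALEN design for in vivo genome engineering. This suggests the plasmid belongs to a library of ready-made four-repeat modules that can be combined with other repeat arrays and a final half-repeat in a TALEN destination backbone, which would reduce the number of assembly steps for each new nuclease.

The catalogue lists the vector type as mammalian expression/TALEN. However, the annotated features show only bacterial maintenance elements, and no eukaryotic promoter or nuclease domain is annotated. The plasmid is therefore best regarded as a cloning intermediate rather than an expression construct. It replicates in E. coli from a high-copy ColE1/pUC-type origin. Selection is with spectinomycin through the aadA (SmR) aminoglycoside adenylyltransferase gene. This gene lies downstream of a class 1 integron Pc promoter fragment and a short gentamicin acetyltransferase remnant.

Other annotated features are the rrnB T1 and T2 terminators, a lacI fragment, and only a short residual piece of lacZα. The short lacZα piece is consistent with the repeat array having replaced most of the blue/white screening cassette during assembly. The automated annotation did not label the TAL repeat array itself. It presumably occupies the unannotated region near the start of the sequence.
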