Features (pLannotate 1.2.2; 8 found; start..end, strand, type, name):
      3..39      -  CDS            lacZα (fragment): LacZα fragment of β-galactosidase; lacZ fragment
    596..619     +  promoter       Pc promoter (fragment): intI1 (promoter lies within the coding sequence); class 1 integron promoter
    795..851     +  CDS            GmR (fragment): gentamycin acetyltransferase; aacC1; confers resistance to gentamycin
    858..1649    +  CDS            SmR: aminoglycoside adenylyltransferase (Murphy, 1985); aadA; confers resistance to spectinomycin and streptomycin
   1742..2330    +  rep_origin     ori: high-copy-number ColE1/pMB1/pBR322/pUC origin of replication
   2513..2605    +  CDS            lacI (fragment): lac repressor; lacI; The lac repressor binds to the lac operator to inhibit transcription in E. coli. This inhibition can be relieved by adding lactose or isopropyl-β-D-thiogalactopyranoside (IPTG).
   2660..2687    -  terminator     rrnB T2 terminator: transcription terminator T2 from the E. coli rrnB gene
   2819..2862    +  terminator     rrnB T1 terminator: Escherichia coli rrnB; transcription terminator T1 from the E. coli rrnB gene
>Addgene plasmid #48475 | pFUSB4_CGGT | depositor full sequence | sequence record 70175 | Full Sequence
ATGTTTTCCCAGTCACGACGTTGTAAAACGACGGCCAGTCTTAAGCGTCTCATGGCCTGACCCCGGACCA
AGTGGTGGCCTATCGCCAGCCACGATGGCGGCAAGCAAGCGCTCGAAACGGTGCAGCGGCTGTTGCCGGT
GCTGTGCCAGGACCATGGCCTGACCCCGGACCAAGTGGTGGCTATCGCCAGCAACAATGGCGGCAAGCAA
GCGCTCGAAACGGTGCAGCGGCTGTTGCCGGTGCTGTGCCAGGACCATGGCCTGACCCCGGACCAAGTGG
TGGCTATCGCCAGCAACAATGGCGGCAAGCAAGCGCTCGAAACGGTGCAGCGGCTGTTGCCGGTGCTGTG
CCAGGACCATGGCCTGACCCCGGACCAAGTGGTGGCTATCGCCAGCAACGGTGGCGGCAAGCAAGCGCTC
GAAACGGTGCAGCGGCTGTTGCCGGTGCTGTGCCAGGACCATGGCCTGACCCCGGACCAAGTGGTGGCTA
TCGAGACGTCTAGACCAGCCAGGACAGAAATGCCTCGACTTCGCTGCTACCCAAGGTTGCCGGGTGACGC
ACACCGTGGAAACGGATGAAGGCACGAACCCAGTGGACATAAGCCTGTTCGGTTCGTAAGCTGTAATGCA
AGTAGCGTATGCGCTCACGCAACTGGTCCAGAACCTTGACCGAACGCAGCGGTGGTAACGGCGCAGTGGC
GGTTTTCATGGCTTGTTATGACTGTTTTTTTGGGGTACAGTCTATGCCTCGGGCATCCAAGCAGCAAGCG
CGTTACGCCGTGGGTCGATGTTTGATGTTATGGAGCAGCAACGATGTTACGCAGCAGGGCAGTCGCCCTA
AAACAAAGTTAAACATTATGAGGGAAGCGGTGATCGCCGAAGTATCGACTCAACTATCAGAGGTAGTTGG
CGTCATCGAGCGCCATCTCGAACCGACGTTGCTGGCCGTACATTTGTACGGCTCCGCAGTGGATGGCGGC
CTGAAGCCACACAGTGATATTGATTTGCTGGTTACGGTGACCGTAAGGCTTGATGAAACAACGCGGCGAG
CTTTGATCAACGACCTTTTGGAAACTTCGGCTTCCCCTGGAGAGAGCGAGATTCTCCGCGCTGTAGAAGT
CACCATTGTTGTGCACGACGACATCATTCCGTGGCGTTATCCAGCTAAGCGCGAACTGCAATTTGGAGAA
TGGCAGCGCAATGACATTCTTGCAGGTATCTTCGAGCCAGCCACGATCGACATTGATCTGGCTATCTTGC
TGACAAAAGCAAGAGAACATAGCGTTGCCTTGGTAGGTCCAGCGGCGGAGGAACTCTTTGATCCGGTTCC
TGAACAGGATCTATTTGAGGCGCTAAATGAAACCTTAACGCTATGGAACTCGCCGCCCGACTGGGCTGGC
GATGAGCGAAATGTAGTGCTTACGTTGTCCCGCATTTGGTACAGCGCAGTAACCGGCAAAATCGCGCCGA
AGGATGTCGCTGCCGACTGGGCAATGGAGCGCCTGCCGGCCCAGTATCAGCCCGTCATACTTGAAGCTAG
ACAGGCTTATCTTGGACAAGAAGAAGATCGCTTGGCCTCGCGCGCAGATCAGTTGGAAGAATTTGTCCAC
TACGTGAAAGGCGAGATCACCAAGGTAGTCGGCAAATAACCCTCGAGCCACCCATGACCAAAATCCCTTA
ACGTGAGTTACGCGTCGTTCCACTGAGCGTCAGACCCCGTAGAAAAGATCAAAGGATCTTCTTGAGATCC
TTTTTTTCTGCGCGTAATCTGCTGCTTGCAAACAAAAAAACCACCGCTACCAGCGGTGGTTTGTTTGCCG
GATCAAGAGCTACCAACTCTTTTTCCGAAGGTAACTGGCTTCAGCAGAGCGCAGATACCAAATACTGTCC
TTCTAGTGTAGCCGTAGTTAGGCCACCACTTCAAGAACTCTGTAGCACCGCCTACATACCTCGCTCTGCT
AATCCTGTTACCAGTGGCTGCTGCCAGTGGCGATAAGTCGTGTCTTACCGGGTTGGACTCAAGACGATAG
TTACCGGATAAGGCGCAGCGGTCGGGCTGAACGGGGGGTTCGTGCACACAGCCCAGCTTGGAGCGAACGA
CCTACACCGAACTGAGATACCTACAGCGTGAGCATTGAGAAAGCGCCACGCTTCCCGAAGGGAGAAAGGC
GGACAGGTATCCGGTAAGCGGCAGGGTCGGAACAGGAGAGCGCACGAGGGAGCTTCCAGGGGGAAACGCC
TGGTATCTTTATAGTCCTGTCGGGTTTCGCCACCTCTGACTTGAGCGTCGATTTTTGTGATGCTCGTCAG
GGGGGCGGAGCCTATGGAAAAACGCCAGCAACGCGGCCTTTTTACGGTTCCTGGCCTTTTGCTGGCCTTT
TGCTCACATGTTCTTTCCTGCGTTATCCCCTGATTCTGTGGATAACCGTATTACCGCCTTTGAGTGAGCT
GATACCGCTCGCCGCAGCCGAACGACCGAGCGCAGCGAGTCAGTGAGCGAGGAAGCGGAAGAGCGCCCAA
TACGCAAACCGCCTCTCCCCGCGCGTTGGCCGATTCATTAATGCAGCTGGCACGACAGGTTTCCCGACTG
GAAAGCGGGCAGTGAGCGCAACGCAATTAATACGCGTACCGCTAGCCAGGAAGAGTTTGTAGAAACGCAA
AAAGGCCATCCGTCAGGATGGCCTTCTGCTTAGTTTGATGCCTGGCAGTTTATGGCGGGCGTCCTGCCCG
CCACCCTCCGGGCCGTTGCTTCACAACGTTCAAATCCGCTCCCGGCGGATTTGTCCTACTCAGGAGAGCG
TTCACCGACAAACAACAGATAAAACGAAAGGCCCAGTCTTCCGACTGAGCCTTTCGTTTTATTTGATGCC
TGGCAGTTCCCTACTCTCGCGTTAACGCTAGCATGG
