>Addgene plasmid #48475 | pFUSB4_CGGT | addgene partial sequence | sequence record 70901 | pCR8_F1 5'-ttgatgcctggcagttccct-3'
TCACGACGTTGTAAAACGACGGCCAGTCTTAAGCGTCTCATGGCCTGACCCCGGACCAAGTGGTGGCTAT
CGCCAGCCACGATGGCGGCAAGCAAGCGCTCGAAACGGTGCAGCGGCTGTTGCCGGTGCTGTGCCAGGAC
CATGGCCTGACCCCGGACCAAGTGGTGGCTATCGCCAGCAACAATGGCGGCAAGCAAGCGCTCGAAACGG
TGCAGCGGCTGTTGCCGGTGCTGTGCCAGGACCATGGCCTGACCCCGGACCAAGTGGTGGCTATCGCCAG
CAACAATGGCGGCAAGCAAGCGCTCGAAACGGTGCAGCGGCTGTTGCCGGTGCTGTGCCAGGACCATGGC
CTGACCCCGGACCAAGTGGTGGCTATCGCCAGCAACGGTGGCGGCAAGCAAGCGCTCGAAACGGTGCAGC
GGCTGTTGCCGGTGCTGTGCCAGGACCATGGCCTGACCCCGGACCAAGTGGTGGCTATCGAGACGTCTAG
ACCAGCCAGGACAGAAATGCCTCGACTTCGCTGCTACCCAAGGTTGCCGGGTGACGCACACCGTGGAAAC
GGATGAAGGCACGAACCCAGTGGACATAAGCCTGTTCGGTTCGTAAGCTGTAATGCAAGTAGCGTATGCG
CTCACGCAACTGGTCCAGAACCTTGACCGAACGCAGCGGTGGTAACGGCGCAGTGGCGGTTTTCATGGCT
TGTTATGACTGTTTTTTTGGGGTACAGTCTATGCCTCGGGCATCCAAGCAGCAAGCGCGTTACGCCGTGG
GTCGATGTTTGATGTTATGGAGCAGCAACGA
